>Addgene plasmid #103889 | MPDZ_PDZ_5 | addgene full sequence | sequence record 199740 | Addgene NGS Result
TTGACAATTAATCATCGGCTCGTATAATGTGTGGAATTGTGAGCGGATAACAATTTCACACAGGAAACAG
TATTCATGTCCCCTATACTAGGTTATTGGAAAATTAAGGGCCTTGTGCAACCCACTCGACTTCTTTTGGA
ATATCTTGAAGAAAAATATGAAGAGCATTTGTATGAGCGCGATGAAGGTGATAAATGGCGAAACAAAAAG
TTTGAATTGGGTTTGGAGTTTCCCAATCTTCCTTATTATATTGATGGTGATGTTAAATTAACACAGTCTA
TGGCCATCATACGTTATATAGCTGACAAGCACAACATGTTGGGTGGTTGTCCAAAAGAGCGTGCAGAGAT
TTCAATGCTTGAAGGAGCGGTTTTGGATATTAGATACGGTGTTTCGAGAATTGCATATAGTAAAGACTTT
GAAACTCTCAAAGTTGATTTTCTTAGCAAGCTACCTGAAATGCTGAAAATGTTCGAAGATCGTTTATGTC
ATAAAACATATTTAAATGGTGATCATGTAACCCATCCTGACTTCATGTTGTATGACGCTCTTGATGTTGT
TTTATACATGGACCCAATGTGCCTGGATGCGTTCCCAAAATTAGTTTGTTTTAAAAAACGTATTGAAGCT
ATCCCACAAATTGATAAGTACTTGAAATCCAGCAAGTATATAGCATGGCCTTTGCAGGGCTGGCAAGCCA
CGTTTGGTGGTGGCGACCATCCTCCAAAATCGGATCTGGAAGTTCTGTTCCAGGGGCCCCTGGGATCTGT
TCAAGCACCTTTGGCCATGTGGGAGGCTGGCATTCAGCACATAGAGCTGGAGAAAGGGAGCAAAGGACTT
GGTTTTAGCATTTTAGATTATCAGGATCCAATTGATCCAGCAAGCACTGTGATTATAATTCGTTCTTTGG
TGCCTGGCGGCATTGCTGAAAAGGATGGACGACTTCTTCCTGGTGACCGACTCATGTTTGTAAACGATGT
TAACTTGGAAAACAGCAGTCTTGAGGAAGCTGTAGAAGCACTGAAGGGAGCACCGTCAGGGACTGTGAGA
ATAGGAGTTGCTAAGCCTTTACCCCTTTCACCAGAAGAAGGTTATGTTTCTGCTTGAGTCGACTCGAGCG
GCCGCATCGTGACTGACTGACGATCTGCCTCGCGCGTTTCGGTGATGACGGTGAAAACCTCTGACACATG
CAGCTCCCGGAGACGGTCACAGCTTGTCTGTAAGCGGATGCCGGGAGCAGACAAGCCCGTCAGGGCGCGT
CAGCGGGTGTTGGCGGGTGTCGGGGCGCAGCCATGACCCAGTCACGTAGCGATAGCGGAGTGTATAATTC
TTGAAGACGAAAGGGCCTCGTGATACGCCTATTTTTATAGGTTAATGTCATGATAATAATGGTTTCTTAG
ACGTCAGGTGGCACTTTTCGGGGAAATGTGCGCGGAACCCCTATTTGTTTATTTTTCTAAATACATTCAA
ATATGTATCCGCTCATGAGACAATAACCCTGATAAATGCTTCAATAATATTGAAAAAGGAAGAGTATGAG
TATTCAACATTTCCGTGTCGCCCTTATTCCCTTTTTTGCGGCATTTTGCCTTCCTGTTTTTGCTCACCCA
GAAACGCTGGTGAAAGTAAAAGATGCTGAAGATCAGTTGGGTGCACGAGTGGGTTACATCGAACTGGATC
TCAACAGCGGTAAGATCCTTGAGAGTTTTCGCCCCGAAGAACGTTTTCCAATGATGAGCACTTTTAAAGT
TCTGCTATGTGGCGCGGTATTATCCCGTGTTGACGCCGGGCAAGAGCAACTCGGTCGCCGCATACACTAT
TCTCAGAATGACTTGGTTGAGTACTCACCAGTCACAGAAAAGCATCTTACGGATGGCATGACAGTAAGAG
AATTATGCAGTGCTGCCATAACCATGAGTGATAACACTGCGGCCAACTTACTTCTGACAACGATCGGAGG
ACCGAAGGAGCTAACCGCTTTTTTGCACAACATGGGGGATCATGTAACTCGCCTTGATCGTTGGGAACCG
GAGCTGAATGAAGCCATACCAAACGACGAGCGTGACACCACGATGCCTGCAGCAATGGCAACAACGTTGC
GCAAACTATTAACTGGCGAACTACTTACTCTAGCTTCCCGGCAACAATTAATAGACTGGATGGAGGCGGA
TAAAGTTGCAGGACCACTTCTGCGCTCGGCCCTTCCGGCTGGCTGGTTTATTGCTGATAAATCTGGAGCC
GGTGAGCGTGGGTCTCGCGGTATCATTGCAGCACTGGGGCCAGATGGTAAGCCCTCCCGTATCGTAGTTA
TCTACACGACGGGGAGTCAGGCAACTATGGATGAACGAAATAGACAGATCGCTGAGATAGGTGCCTCACT
GATTAAGCATTGGTAACTGTCAGACCAAGTTTACTCATATATACTTTAGATTGATTTAAAACTTCATTTT
TAATTTAAAAGGATCTAGGTGAAGATCCTTTTTGATAATCTCATGACCAAAATCCCTTAACGTGAGTTTT
CGTTCCACTGAGCGTCAGACCCCGTAGAAAAGATCAAAGGATCTTCTTGAGATCCTTTTTTTCTGCGCGT
AATCTGCTGCTTGCAAACAAAAAAACCACCGCTACCAGCGGTGGTTTGTTTGCCGGATCAAGAGCTACCA
ACTCTTTTTCCGAAGGTAACTGGCTTCAGCAGAGCGCAGATACCAAATACTGTCCTTCTAGTGTAGCCGT
AGTTAGGCCACCACTTCAAGAACTCTGTAGCACCGCCTACATACCTCGCTCTGCTAATCCTGTTACCAGT
GGCTGCTGCCAGTGGCGATAAGTCGTGTCTTACCGGGTTGGACTCAAGACGATAGTTACCGGATAAGGCG
CAGCGGTCGGGCTGAACGGGGGGTTCGTGCACACAGCCCAGCTTGGAGCGAACGACCTACACCGAACTGA
GATACCTACAGCGTGAGCTATGAGAAAGCGCCACGCTTCCCGAAGGGAGAAAGGCGGACAGGTATCCGGT
AAGCGGCAGGGTCGGAACAGGAGAGCGCACGAGGGAGCTTCCAGGGGGAAACGCCTGGTATCTTTATAGT
CCTGTCGGGTTTCGCCACCTCTGACTTGAGCGTCGATTTTTGTGATGCTCGTCAGGGGGGCGGAGCCTAT
GGAAAAACGCCAGCAACGCGGCCTTTTTACGGTTCCTGGCCTTTTGCTGGCCTTTTGCTCACATGTTCTT
TCCTGCGTTATCCCCTGATTCTGTGGATAACCGTATTACCGCCTTTGAGTGAGCTGATACCGCTCGCCGC
AGCCGAACGACCGAGCGCAGCGAGTCAGTGAGCGAGGAAGCGGAAGAGCGCCTGATGCGGTATTTTCTCC
TTACGCATCTGTGCGGTATTTCACACCGCATAAATTCCGACACCATCGAATGGCGCAAAACCTTTCGCGG
TATGGCATGATAGCGCCCGGAAGAGAGTCAATTCAGGGTGGTGAATGTGAAACCAGTAACGTTATACGAT
GTCGCAGAGTATGCCGGTGTCTCTTATCAGACCGTTTCCCGCGTGGTGAACCAGGCCAGCCACGTTTCTG
CGAAAACGCGGGAAAAAGTGGAAGCGGCGATGGCGGAGCTGAATTACATTCCCAACCGCGTGGCACAACA
ACTGGCGGGCAAACAGTCGTTGCTGATTGGCGTTGCCACCTCCAGTCTGGCCCTGCACGCGCCGTCGCAA
ATTGTCGCGGCGATTAAATCTCGCGCCGATCAACTGGGTGCCAGCGTGGTGGTGTCGATGGTAGAACGAA
GCGGCGTCGAAGCCTGTAAAGCGGCGGTGCACAATCTTCTCGCGCAACGCGTCAGTGGGCTGATCATTAA
CTATCCGCTGGATGACCAGGATGCCATTGCTGTGGAAGCTGCCTGCACTAATGTTCCGGCGTTATTTCTT
GATGTCTCTGACCAGACACCCATCAACAGTATTATTTTCTCCCATGAAGACGGTACGCGACTGGGCGTGG
AGCATCTGGTCGCATTGGGTCACCAGCAAATCGCGCTGTTAGCGGGCCCATTAAGTTCTGTCTCGGCGCG
TCTGCGTCTGGCTGGCTGGCATAAATATCTCACTCGCAATCAAATTCAGCCGATAGCGGAACGGGAAGGC
GACTGGAGTGCCATGTCCGGTTTTCAACAAACCATGCAAATGCTGAATGAGGGCATCGTTCCCACTGCGA
TGCTGGTTGCCAACGATCAGATGGCGCTGGGCGCAATGCGCGCCATTACCGAGTCCGGGCTGCGCGTTGG
TGCGGATATCTCGGTAGTGGGATACGACGATACCGAAGACAGCTCATGTTATATCCCGCCGTTAACCACC
ATCAAACAGGATTTTCGCCTGCTGGGGCAAACCAGCGTGGACCGCTTGCTGCAACTCTCTCAGGGCCAGG
CGGTGAAGGGCAATCAGCTGTTGCCCGTCTCACTGGTGAAAAGAAAAACCACGCTAGCGCCCAATACGCA
AACCGCCTCTCCCCGCGCGTTGGCCGATTCATTAATGCAGCTGGCACGACAGGTTTCCCGACTGGAAAGC
GGGCAGTGAGCGCAACGCAATTAATGTAAGTTAGCTCACTCATTAGGCACCCCAGGCTTTACACTTTATG
CTTCCGGCTCGTATGTTGTGTGGAATTGTGAGCGGATAACAATTTCACACAGGAAACAGCTATGACCATG
ATTACGGATTCACTGGCCGTCGTTTTACAACGTCGTGACTGGGAAAACCCTGGCGTTACCCAACTTAATC
GCCTTGCAGCACATCCCCCTTTCGCCAGCTGGCGTAATAGCGAAGAGGCCCGCACCGATCGCCCTTCCCA
ACAGTTGCGCAGCCTGAATGGCGAATGGCGCTTTGCCTGGTTTCCGGCACCAGAAGCGGTGCCGGAAAGC
TGGCTGGAGTGCGATCTTCCTGAGGCCGATACTGTCGTCGTCCCCTCAAACTGGCAGATGCACGGTTACG
ATGCGCCCATCTACACCAACGTGACCTATCCCATTACGGTCAATCCGCCGTTTGTTCCCACGGAGAATCC
GACGGGTTGTTACTCGCTCACATTTAATGTTGATGAAAGCTGGCTACAGGAAGGCCAGACGCGAATTATT
TTTGATGGCGTTGGAATTAGCTTATCGACTGCACGGTGCACCAATGCTTCTGGCGTCAGGCAGCCATCGG
AAGCTGTGGTATGGCTGTGCAGGTCGTAAATCACTGCATAATTCGTGTCGCTCAAGGCGCACTCCCGTTC
TGGATAATGTTTTTTGCGCCGACATCATAACGGTTCTGGCAAATATTCTGAAATGAGCTG
Features (pLannotate 1.2.2; 17 found; start..end, strand, type, name):
      1..29      +  promoter       tac promoter: strong E. coli promoter; hybrid between the trp and lac UV5 promoters
     37..53      +  protein_bind   lac operator: The lac repressor binds to the lac operator to inhibit transcription in E. coli. This inhibition can be relieved by adding lactose or isopropyl-β-D-thiogalactopyranoside (IPTG). lac repressor encoded by lacI
     76..729     +  CDS            GST26_SCHJA: Experimental evidence at protein level: Swiss-Prot protein existence level 1. GST isoenzymes appear to play a central role in the parasite detoxification system. Other functions are also suspected including a role in increasing the solubility of haematin in the parasite gut. From Schistosoma japonicum (Blood fluke).
    781..1080    +  CDS            Patj (fragment): PATJ_DROME - Experimental evidence at protein level: Swiss-Prot protein existence level 1. Involved in cell polarity establishment. Probably participates in the assembly, positioning and maintenance of adherens junctions via its interaction with the SAC complex. From Drosophila melanogaster (Fruit fly).
   1145..1184    +  CDS            rop (fragment): Rop protein, which maintains plasmids at low copy number; rop
   1286..1326    +  misc_feature   bom (fragment): basis of mobility region from pBR322
   1431..1535    +  promoter       AmpR promoter: bla
   1536..2396    +  CDS            AmpR: β-lactamase; bla; confers resistance to ampicillin, carbenicillin, and related antibiotics
   2567..3155    +  rep_origin     ori: high-copy-number ColE1/pMB1/pBR322/pUC origin of replication
   3341..3392    -  misc_feature   bom (fragment): basis of mobility region from pBR322
   3399..3476    +  promoter       lacI promoter: lacI
   3477..4559    +  CDS            lacI: lac repressor; lacI; The lac repressor binds to the lac operator to inhibit transcription in E. coli. This inhibition can be relieved by adding lactose or isopropyl-β-D-thiogalactopyranoside (IPTG).
   4572..4593    +  protein_bind   CAP binding site: CAP binding activates transcription in the presence of cAMP. E. coli catabolite activator protein
   4608..4638    +  promoter       lac promoter: promoter for the E. coli lac operon
   4646..4662    +  protein_bind   lac operator: The lac repressor binds to the lac operator to inhibit transcription in E. coli. This inhibition can be relieved by adding lactose or isopropyl-β-D-thiogalactopyranoside (IPTG). lac repressor encoded by lacI
   4682..4855    +  CDS            lacZα: LacZα fragment of β-galactosidase; lacZ fragment
   5119..5235    -  CDS            yciV (fragment): RNAAM_ECOLI - Also known as trpH From Escherichia coli (strain K12).
