[The description below was written by a language model from this plasmid's Addgene catalogue record and pLannotate feature annotations shown in this document.]
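Description:
MPDZ_PDZ_5 is a bacterial expression plasmid built on the pGEX-6P-1 backbone for producing the fifth PDZ domain of human MPDZ (multiple PDZ domain protein, also called MUPP1) as a glutathione S-transferase fusion. The sequenced construct is about 5.3 kb. It replicates in E. coli from a ColE1/pMB1-type origin and is selected with ampicillin through the bla (β-lactamase) gene and its own promoter. The restriction sites used to insert the domain are not recorded.

Expression is driven by the hybrid trp/lac tac promoter, followed by a lac operator. The plasmid also carries lacI with its promoter, so the supplied lac repressor keeps transcription off until it is relieved by IPTG. The open reading frame begins with Schistosoma japonicum GST, contributed by the backbone as an N-terminal tag. After a short linker comes a roughly 300 bp insert. The automated annotation labels this insert as a fragment of Drosophila Patj. This most likely reflects sequence similarity between PDZ domains of related multi-PDZ scaffold proteins rather than a fly origin, since the catalogue entry identifies the insert as human MPDZ. The remaining annotated elements are typical vector remnants with no role in the payload: a lac promoter/operator with lacZα, and fragments of rop, bom and yciV.

The stated purpose is expression and purification of the isolated PDZ5 domain. The GST moiety allows affinity capture on glutathione resin and can also immobilise the domain for binding assays. The construct comes from a set made for a study that mapped peptide-binding specificity across the PDZ domain family.
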