Addgene plasmid #103889: MPDZ_PDZ_5
Purpose: Protein expression and purification of Multiple PDZ protein PDZ5 domain
Depositing lab: Sachdev Sidhu. Depositing organization: University of Toronto. Publication: A specificity map for the PDZ domain family. Tonikian R, Zhang Y, Sazinsky SL, Currell B, Yeh JH, Reva B, Held HA, Appleton BA, Evangelista M, Wu Y, Xin X, Chan AC, Seshagiri S, Lasky LA, Sander C, Boone C, Bader GD, Sidhu SS. PLoS Biol. 2008 Sep 30;6(9):e239. doi: 10.1371/journal.pbio.0060239. PubMed 18828675.
Backbone
  Vector backbone: pGEX-6P-1
  Backbone size w/o insert (bp): 4984
  Vector type: Bacterial Expression
Growth in bacteria
  Bacterial resistance: Ampicillin, 100 μg/mL
  Growth temperature: 37°C
  Growth strain: DH5alpha
  Copy number: Unknown
Gene/Insert
  Gene/Insert name: MPDZ (alt name: Multiple PDZ protein PDZ5)
  Species: H. sapiens (human)
  Entrez Gene: MPDZ (a.k.a. HYC2, MUPP1)
  Promoter: tac
  Tag / fusion protein: GST (N terminal on backbone)
  Cloning method: Restriction Enzyme; 5′ cloning site unknown (unknown if destroyed); 3′ cloning site unknown (unknown if destroyed)
  Sequencing primers: 5′ pGEX Fwd
Terms and licenses: Academic/Nonprofit Terms; Industry Terms: Not Available to Industry
How to cite: MPDZ_PDZ_5 was a gift from Sachdev Sidhu (Addgene plasmid # 103889 ; http://n2t.net/addgene:103889 ; RRID:Addgene_103889)
